Addgene plasmid #76831: TEX14 gRNA (BRDN0001146944)
Purpose: 3rd generation lentiviral gRNA plasmid targeting human TEX14
Depositing lab: John Doench & David Root. Depositing organization: Broad Institute. Publication: Optimized sgRNA design to maximize activity and minimize off-target effects of CRISPR-Cas9. Doench JG, Fusi N, Sullender M, Hegde M, Vaimberg EW, Donovan KF, Smith I, Tothova Z, Wilen C, Orchard R, Virgin HW, Listgarten J, Root DE. Nat Biotechnol. 2016 Jan 18. doi: 10.1038/nbt.3437. PubMed 26780180.
Backbone
  Vector backbone: lentiGuide-Puro
  Backbone manufacturer: Zhang Lab (Addgene plasmid # 52963)
  Vector type: Mammalian Expression, Lentiviral, CRISPR
  Selectable markers: Puromycin
Growth in bacteria
  Bacterial resistance: Ampicillin, 100 μg/mL
  Growth temperature: 37°C
  Growth strain: DH5alpha
  Copy number: High Copy
Gene/Insert
  Gene/Insert name: TEX14 (alt names: TEX14; NM_001201457.1)
  gRNA/shRNA sequence: TCTAAAGTCAGACTACTCTG
  Species: H. sapiens (human)
  Entrez Gene: TEX14 (a.k.a. CT113, SPGF23)
  Promoter: hU6
  Cloning method: Unknown
  Sequencing primers: 5′ U6-F; 3′ pS2-R
Terms and licenses: Academic/Nonprofit Terms; Industry Terms: Not Available to Industry
Depositor comments: The gRNA was designed to target the following Genbank reference sequence(s): NM_001201457.1,NM_031272.4,NM_198393.3. Note that this plasmid does NOT contain Cas9. It should be used in conjunction with lentiCas9-Blast (Addgene #52962) or otherwise with cell lines already expressing Cas9. Browse the full kinome gRNA library at http://www.addgene.org/pooled-library/broadgpp-human-kinome/ or visit http://www.broadinstitute.org/rnai/public/ for detailed protocols and information.
How to cite: TEX14 gRNA (BRDN0001146944) was a gift from John Doench & David Root (Addgene plasmid # 76831 ; http://n2t.net/addgene:76831 ; RRID:Addgene_76831)
