[The description below was written by a language model from this plasmid's Addgene catalogue record and pLannotate feature annotations shown in this document.]
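Description:
TEX14 gRNA (BRDN0001146944) is a third-generation lentiviral guide RNA plasmid built on the lentiGuide-Puro backbone and designed to direct Streptococcus pyogenes Cas9 to the human TEX14 gene. The guide was designed against several TEX14 reference transcripts, and the depositor comments link it to a human kinome gRNA library. In bacteria it is maintained through a high-copy ColE1/pUC-type origin with ampicillin selection from the β-lactamase gene. An f1 origin and remnants of a lac/T7/T3 cloning region are also annotated in the backbone.

The viral portion begins with an RSV promoter fused to a truncated HIV-1 5' LTR, which drives Tat-independent genomic RNA transcription in packaging cells. This is followed by the Ψ packaging signal with a partial gag sequence and the Rev response element for nuclear export of the unspliced genome. Downstream, a human U6 RNA polymerase III promoter transcribes the TEX14-specific spacer joined to the SpCas9 gRNA scaffold. Next comes a cPPT/CTS element, which aids nuclear import of the reverse-transcribed genome. An EF-1α core promoter with its intron A then expresses puromycin N-acetyltransferase, allowing selection of transduced mammalian cells. A WPRE after this cassette enhances transcript expression. The ΔU3 3' LTR makes the integrated provirus self-inactivating, and an SV40 polyadenylation signal and SV40 origin lie beyond it.

The plasmid does not encode Cas9, so it is meant to be used with a separate Cas9 lentiviral vector or in cells that already express Cas9. Its typical use is CRISPR knockout of TEX14.
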