Features (pLannotate 1.2.2; 29 found; start..end, strand, type, name):
     14..80      +  CDS            small t antigen (fragment): SV40 (simian virus 40) small t antigen
    106..317     +  promoter       EF-1α core promoter: core promoter for human elongation factor EF-1α
    318..1256    +  intron         EF-1α intron A: intron upstream of the start codon of human EF-1α
   1278..1877    +  CDS            PuroR (fragment): puromycin N-acetyltransferase; pac from Streptomyces; confers resistance to puromycin
   1893..2481    +  misc_feature   WPRE: woodchuck hepatitis virus posttranscriptional regulatory element
   2532..2551    +  misc_feature   cPPT/CTS (fragment): central polypurine tract and central termination sequence of HIV-1
   2553..2786    +  LTR            3' LTR (ΔU3): self-inactivating 3' long terminal repeat (LTR) from HIV-1
   2864..2985    +  polyA_signal   SV40 poly(A) signal: SV40 polyadenylation signal
   3025..3160    +  rep_origin     SV40 ori: SV40 origin of replication
   3181..3199    -  promoter       T7 promoter: promoter for bacteriophage T7 RNA polymerase
   3207..3362    +  CDS            lacZα (fragment): LacZα fragment of β-galactosidase; lacZ fragment
   3367..3795    +  rep_origin     f1 ori (sequence partly withheld): f1 bacteriophage origin of replication; arrow indicates direction of (+) strand synthesis
   3848..3952    +  promoter       AmpR promoter: bla
   3953..4813    +  CDS            AmpR: β-lactamase; bla; confers resistance to ampicillin, carbenicillin, and related antibiotics
   4984..5572    +  rep_origin     ori: high-copy-number ColE1/pMB1/pBR322/pUC origin of replication
   5755..5847    +  CDS            lacI (fragment): lac repressor; lacI; The lac repressor binds to the lac operator to inhibit transcription in E. coli. This inhibition can be relieved by adding lactose or isopropyl-β-D-thiogalactopyranoside (IPTG).
   5860..5881    +  protein_bind   CAP binding site: CAP binding activates transcription in the presence of cAMP. E. coli catabolite activator protein
   5896..5926    +  promoter       lac promoter: promoter for the E. coli lac operon
   5934..5950    +  protein_bind   lac operator: The lac repressor binds to the lac operator to inhibit transcription in E. coli. This inhibition can be relieved by adding lactose or isopropyl-β-D-thiogalactopyranoside (IPTG). lac repressor encoded by lacI
   5995..6013    +  promoter       T3 promoter: promoter for bacteriophage T3 RNA polymerase
   6041..6267    +  promoter       RSV promoter: Rous sarcoma virus enhancer/promoter
   6268..6448    +  LTR            5' LTR (truncated): truncated 5' long terminal repeat (LTR) from HIV-1
   6495..6620    +  misc_feature   HIV-1 Ψ: packaging signal of human immunodeficiency virus type 1
   6604..6967    +  CDS            HIV-1 gag (fragment): gag protein from human immunodeficiency virus 1; gag
   7113..7346    +  misc_feature   RRE: The Rev response element (RRE) of HIV-1 allows for Rev-dependent mRNA export from the nucleus to the cytoplasm.
   7723..7749    +  CDS            Rev (fragment): human immunodeficiency virus 1 (HIV-1) Rev protein; rev; enhances nuclear export of unspliced and incompletely spliced viral mRNAs
   7753..7993    +  promoter       U6 promoter: RNA polymerase III promoter for human U6 snRNA
   8023..8098    +  misc_RNA       gRNA scaffold: guide RNA scaffold for the Streptococcus pyogenes CRISPR/Cas9 system
   8154..8271    +  misc_feature   cPPT/CTS: central polypurine tract and central termination sequence of HIV-1
>Addgene plasmid #76831 | TEX14 gRNA (BRDN0001146944) | addgene full sequence | sequence record 189008 | Addgene Assembled Sequence
CCCGGGTGCAAAGATGGATAAAGTTTTAAACAGAGAGGAATCTTTGCAGCTAATGGACCTTCTAGGTCTT
GAAAGGAGTGGGAATTGGCTCCGGTGCCCGTCAGTGGGCAGAGCGCACATCGCCCACAGTCCCCGAGAAG
TTGGGGGGAGGGGTCGGCAATTGATCCGGTGCCTAGAGAAGGTGGCGCGGGGTAAACTGGGAAAGTGATG
TCGTGTACTGGCTCCGCCTTTTTCCCGAGGGTGGGGGAGAACCGTATATAAGTGCAGTAGTCGCCGTGAA
CGTTCTTTTTCGCAACGGGTTTGCCGCCAGAACACAGGTAAGTGCCGTGTGTGGTTCCCGCGGGCCTGGC
CTCTTTACGGGTTATGGCCCTTGCGTGCCTTGAATTACTTCCACCTGGCTGCAGTACGTGATTCTTGATC
CCGAGCTTCGGGTTGGAAGTGGGTGGGAGAGTTCGAGGCCTTGCGCTTAAGGAGCCCCTTCGCCTCGTGC
TTGAGTTGAGGCCTGGCCTGGGCGCTGGGGCCGCCGCGTGCGAATCTGGTGGCACCTTCGCGCCTGTCTC
GCTGCTTTCGATAAGTCTCTAGCCATTTAAAATTTTTGATGACCTGCTGCGACGCTTTTTTTCTGGCAAG
ATAGTCTTGTAAATGCGGGCCAAGATCTGCACACTGGTATTTCGGTTTTTGGGGCCGCGGGCGGCGACGG
GGCCCGTGCGTCCCAGCGCACATGTTCGGCGAGGCGGGGCCTGCGAGCGCGGCCACCGAGAATCGGACGG
GGGTAGTCTCAAGCTGGCCGGCCTGCTCTGGTGCCTGGCCTCGCGCCGCCGTGTATCGCCCCGCCCTGGG
CGGCAAGGCTGGCCCGGTCGGCACCAGTTGCGTGAGCGGAAAGATGGCCGCTTCCCGGCCCTGCTGCAGG
GAGCTCAAAATGGAGGACGCGGCGCTCGGGAGAGCGGGCGGGTGAGTCACCCACACAAAGGAAAAGGGCC
TTTCCGTCCTCAGCCGTCGCTTCATGTGACTCCACGGAGTACCGGGCGCCGTCCAGGCACCTCGATTAGT
TCTCGAGCTTTTGGAGTACGTCGTCTTTAGGTTGGGGGGAGGGGTTTTATGCGATGGAGTTTCCCCACAC
TGAGTGGGTGGAGACTGAAGTTAGGCCAGCTTGGCACTTGATGTAATTCTCCTTGGAATTTGCCCTTTTT
GAGTTTGGATCTTGGTTCATTCTCAAGCCTCAGACAGTGGTTCAAAGTTTTTTTCTTCCATTTCAGGTGT
CGTGACGTACGGCCACCATGACCGAGTACAAGCCCACGGTGCGCCTCGCCACCCGCGACGACGTCCCCAG
GGCCGTACGCACCCTCGCCGCCGCGTTCGCCGACTACCCCGCCACGCGCCACACCGTCGATCCGGACCGC
CACATCGAGCGGGTCACCGAGCTGCAAGAACTCTTCCTCACGCGCGTCGGGCTCGACATCGGCAAGGTGT
GGGTCGCGGACGACGGCGCCGCCGTGGCGGTCTGGACCACGCCGGAGAGCGTCGAAGCGGGGGCGGTGTT
CGCCGAGATCGGCCCGCGCATGGCCGAGTTGAGCGGTTCCCGGCTGGCCGCGCAGCAACAGATGGAAGGC
CTCCTGGCGCCGCACCGGCCCAAGGAGCCCGCGTGGTTCCTGGCCACCGTCGGAGTCTCGCCCGACCACC
AGGGCAAGGGTCTGGGCAGCGCCGTCGTGCTCCCCGGAGTGGAGGCGGCCGAGCGCGCCGGGGTGCCCGC
CTTCCTGGAGACCTCCGCGCCCCGCAACCTCCCCTTCTACGAGCGGCTCGGCTTCACCGTCACCGCCGAC
GTCGAGGTGCCCGAAGGACCGCGCACCTGGTGCATGACCCGCAAGCCCGGTGCCTGAACGCGTTAAGTCG
ACAATCAACCTCTGGATTACAAAATTTGTGAAAGATTGACTGGTATTCTTAACTATGTTGCTCCTTTTAC
GCTATGTGGATACGCTGCTTTAATGCCTTTGTATCATGCTATTGCTTCCCGTATGGCTTTCATTTTCTCC
TCCTTGTATAAATCCTGGTTGCTGTCTCTTTATGAGGAGTTGTGGCCCGTTGTCAGGCAACGTGGCGTGG
TGTGCACTGTGTTTGCTGACGCAACCCCCACTGGTTGGGGCATTGCCACCACCTGTCAGCTCCTTTCCGG
GACTTTCGCTTTCCCCCTCCCTATTGCCACGGCGGAACTCATCGCCGCCTGCCTTGCCCGCTGCTGGACA
GGGGCTCGGCTGTTGGGCACTGACAATTCCGTGGTGTTGTCGGGGAAATCATCGTCCTTTCCTTGGCTGC
TCGCCTGTGTTGCCACCTGGATTCTGCGCGGGACGTCCTTCTGCTACGTCCCTTCGGCCCTCAATCCAGC
GGACCTTCCTTCCCGCGGCCTGCTGCCGGCTCTGCGGCCTCTTCCGCGTCTTCGCCTTCGCCCTCAGACG
AGTCGGATCTCCCTTTGGGCCGCCTCCCCGCGTCGACTTTAAGACCAATGACTTACAAGGCAGCTGTAGA
TCTTAGCCACTTTTTAAAAGAAAAGGGGGGACTGGAAGGGCTAATTCACTCCCAACGAAGACAAGATCTG
CTTTTTGCTTGTACTGGGTCTCTCTGGTTAGACCAGATCTGAGCCTGGGAGCTCTCTGGCTAACTAGGGA
ACCCACTGCTTAAGCCTCAATAAAGCTTGCCTTGAGTGCTTCAAGTAGTGTGTGCCCGTCTGTTGTGTGA
CTCTGGTAACTAGAGATCCCTCAGACCCTTTTAGTCAGTGTGGAAAATCTCTAGCAGTACGTATAGTAGT
TCATGTCATCTTATTATTCAGTATTTATAACTTGCAAAGAAATGAATATCAGAGAGTGAGAGGAACTTGT
TTATTGCAGCTTATAATGGTTACAAATAAAGCAATAGCATCACAAATTTCACAAATAAAGCATTTTTTTC
ACTGCATTCTAGTTGTGGTTTGTCCAAACTCATCAATGTATCTTATCATGTCTGGCTCTAGCTATCCCGC
CCCTAACTCCGCCCATCCCGCCCCTAACTCCGCCCAGTTCCGCCCATTCTCCGCCCCATGGCTGACTAAT
TTTTTTTATTTATGCAGAGGCCGAGGCCGCCTCGGCCTCTGAGCTATTCCAGAAGTAGTGAGGAGGCTTT
TTTGGAGGCCTAGGGACGTACCCAATTCGCCCTATAGTGAGTCGTATTACGCGCGCTCACTGGCCGTCGT
TTTACAACGTCGTGACTGGGAAAACCCTGGCGTTACCCAACTTAATCGCCTTGCAGCACATCCCCCTTTC
GCCAGCTGGCGTAATAGCGAAGAGGCCCGCACCGATCGCCCTTCCCAACAGTTGCGCAGCCTGAATGGCG
AATGGG
[124 nt withheld, positions 3367-3490]
C
[91 nt withheld, positions 3492-3582]
A
[49 nt withheld, positions 3584-3632]
CCTTTGACGTTGGAGTCCACGTTCTTT
[37 nt withheld, positions 3660-3696]
ACCCTATCTCGGTCTATTCTTTTGATTTATAAGGGATTTTGCCGATTTCGGCCTATTGGTTAAAAAATGA
GCTGATTTAACAAAAATTTAACGCGAATTTTAACAAAATATTAACGCTTACAATTTAGGTGGCACTTTTC
GGGGAAATGTGCGCGGAACCCCTATTTGTTTATTTTTCTAAATACATTCAAATATGTATCCGCTCATGAG
ACAATAACCCTGATAAATGCTTCAATAATATTGAAAAAGGAAGAGTATGAGTATTCAACATTTCCGTGTC
GCCCTTATTCCCTTTTTTGCGGCATTTTGCCTTCCTGTTTTTGCTCACCCAGAAACGCTGGTGAAAGTAA
AAGATGCTGAAGATCAGTTGGGTGCACGAGTGGGTTACATCGAACTGGATCTCAACAGCGGTAAGATCCT
TGAGAGTTTTCGCCCCGAAGAACGTTTTCCAATGATGAGCACTTTTAAAGTTCTGCTATGTGGCGCGGTA
TTATCCCGTATTGACGCCGGGCAAGAGCAACTCGGTCGCCGCATACACTATTCTCAGAATGACTTGGTTG
AGTACTCACCAGTCACAGAAAAGCATCTTACGGATGGCATGACAGTAAGAGAATTATGCAGTGCTGCCAT
AACCATGAGTGATAACACTGCGGCCAACTTACTTCTGACAACGATCGGAGGACCGAAGGAGCTAACCGCT
TTTTTGCACAACATGGGGGATCATGTAACTCGCCTTGATCGTTGGGAACCGGAGCTGAATGAAGCCATAC
CAAACGACGAGCGTGACACCACGATGCCTGTAGCAATGGCAACAACGTTGCGCAAACTATTAACTGGCGA
ACTACTTACTCTAGCTTCCCGGCAACAATTAATAGACTGGATGGAGGCGGATAAAGTTGCAGGACCACTT
CTGCGCTCGGCCCTTCCGGCTGGCTGGTTTATTGCTGATAAATCTGGAGCCGGTGAGCGTGGGTCTCGCG
GTATCATTGCAGCACTGGGGCCAGATGGTAAGCCCTCCCGTATCGTAGTTATCTACACGACGGGGAGTCA
GGCAACTATGGATGAACGAAATAGACAGATCGCTGAGATAGGTGCCTCACTGATTAAGCATTGGTAACTG
TCAGACCAAGTTTACTCATATATACTTTAGATTGATTTAAAACTTCATTTTTAATTTAAAAGGATCTAGG
TGAAGATCCTTTTTGATAATCTCATGACCAAAATCCCTTAACGTGAGTTTTCGTTCCACTGAGCGTCAGA
CCCCGTAGAAAAGATCAAAGGATCTTCTTGAGATCCTTTTTTTCTGCGCGTAATCTGCTGCTTGCAAACA
AAAAAACCACCGCTACCAGCGGTGGTTTGTTTGCCGGATCAAGAGCTACCAACTCTTTTTCCGAAGGTAA
CTGGCTTCAGCAGAGCGCAGATACCAAATACTGTTCTTCTAGTGTAGCCGTAGTTAGGCCACCACTTCAA
GAACTCTGTAGCACCGCCTACATACCTCGCTCTGCTAATCCTGTTACCAGTGGCTGCTGCCAGTGGCGAT
AAGTCGTGTCTTACCGGGTTGGACTCAAGACGATAGTTACCGGATAAGGCGCAGCGGTCGGGCTGAACGG
GGGGTTCGTGCACACAGCCCAGCTTGGAGCGAACGACCTACACCGAACTGAGATACCTACAGCGTGAGCT
ATGAGAAAGCGCCACGCTTCCCGAAGGGAGAAAGGCGGACAGGTATCCGGTAAGCGGCAGGGTCGGAACA
GGAGAGCGCACGAGGGAGCTTCCAGGGGGAAACGCCTGGTATCTTTATAGTCCTGTCGGGTTTCGCCACC
TCTGACTTGAGCGTCGATTTTTGTGATGCTCGTCAGGGGGGCGGAGCCTATGGAAAAACGCCAGCAACGC
GGCCTTTTTACGGTTCCTGGCCTTTTGCTGGCCTTTTGCTCACATGTTCTTTCCTGCGTTATCCCCTGAT
TCTGTGGATAACCGTATTACCGCCTTTGAGTGAGCTGATACCGCTCGCCGCAGCCGAACGACCGAGCGCA
GCGAGTCAGTGAGCGAGGAAGCGGAAGAGCGCCCAATACGCAAACCGCCTCTCCCCGCGCGTTGGCCGAT
TCATTAATGCAGCTGGCACGACAGGTTTCCCGACTGGAAAGCGGGCAGTGAGCGCAACGCAATTAATGTG
AGTTAGCTCACTCATTAGGCACCCCAGGCTTTACACTTTATGCTTCCGGCTCGTATGTTGTGTGGAATTG
TGAGCGGATAACAATTTCACACAGGAAACAGCTATGACCATGATTACGCCAAGCGCGCAATTAACCCTCA
CTAAAGGGAACAAAAGCTGGAGCTGCAAGCTTAATGTAGTCTTATGCAATACTCTTGTAGTCTTGCAACA
TGGTAACGATGAGTTAGCAACATGCCTTACAAGGAGAGAAAAAGCACCGTGCATGCCGATTGGTGGAAGT
AAGGTGGTACGATCGTGCCTTATTAGGAAGGCAACAGACGGGTCTGACATGGATTGGACGAACCACTGAA
TTGCCGCATTGCAGAGATATTGTATTTAAGTGCCTAGCTCGATACATAAACGGGTCTCTCTGGTTAGACC
AGATCTGAGCCTGGGAGCTCTCTGGCTAACTAGGGAACCCACTGCTTAAGCCTCAATAAAGCTTGCCTTG
AGTGCTTCAAGTAGTGTGTGCCCGTCTGTTGTGTGACTCTGGTAACTAGAGATCCCTCAGACCCTTTTAG
TCAGTGTGGAAAATCTCTAGCAGTGGCGCCCGAACAGGGACTTGAAAGCGAAAGGGAAACCAGAGGAGCT
CTCTCGACGCAGGACTCGGCTTGCTGAAGCGCGCACGGCAAGAGGCGAGGGGCGGCGACTGGTGAGTACG
CCAAAAATTTTGACTAGCGGAGGCTAGAAGGAGAGAGATGGGTGCGAGAGCGTCAGTATTAAGCGGGGGA
GAATTAGATCGCGATGGGAAAAAATTCGGTTAAGGCCAGGGGGAAAGAAAAAATATAAATTAAAACATAT
AGTATGGGCAAGCAGGGAGCTAGAACGATTCGCAGTTAATCCTGGCCTGTTAGAAACATCAGAAGGCTGT
AGACAAATACTGGGACAGCTACAACCATCCCTTCAGACAGGATCAGAAGAACTTAGATCATTATATAATA
CAGTAGCAACCCTCTATTGTGTGCATCAAAGGATAGAGATAAAAGACACCAAGGAAGCTTTAGACAAGAT
AGAGGAAGAGCAAAACAAAAGTAAGACCACCGCACAGCAAGCGGCCGCTGATCTTCAGACCTGGAGGAGG
AGATATGAGGGACAATTGGAGAAGTGAATTATATAAATATAAAGTAGTAAAAATTGAACCATTAGGAGTA
GCACCCACCAAGGCAAAGAGAAGAGTGGTGCAGAGAGAAAAAAGAGCAGTGGGAATAGGAGCTTTGTTCC
TTGGGTTCTTGGGAGCAGCAGGAAGCACTATGGGCGCAGCGTCAATGACGCTGACGGTACAGGCCAGACA
ATTATTGTCTGGTATAGTGCAGCAGCAGAACAATTTGCTGAGGGCTATTGAGGCGCAACAGCATCTGTTG
CAACTCACAGTCTGGGGCATCAAGCAGCTCCAGGCAAGAATCCTGGCTGTGGAAAGATACCTAAAGGATC
AACAGCTCCTGGGGATTTGGGGTTGCTCTGGAAAACTCATTTGCACCACTGCTGTGCCTTGGAATGCTAG
TTGGAGTAATAAATCTCTGGAACAGATTTGGAATCACACGACCTGGATGGAGTGGGACAGAGAAATTAAC
AATTACACAAGCTTAATACACTCCTTAATTGAAGAATCGCAAAACCAGCAAGAAAAGAATGAACAAGAAT
TATTGGAATTAGATAAATGGGCAAGTTTGTGGAATTGGTTTAACATAACAAATTGGCTGTGGTATATAAA
ATTATTCATAATGATAGTAGGAGGCTTGGTAGGTTTAAGAATAGTTTTTGCTGTACTTTCTATAGTGAAT
AGAGTTAGGCAGGGATATTCACCATTATCGTTTCAGACCCACCTCCCAACCCCGAGGGGACCCAGAGAGG
GCCTATTTCCCATGATTCCTTCATATTTGCATATACGATACAAGGCTGTTAGAGAGATAATTAGAATTAA
TTTGACTGTAAACACAAAGATATTAGTACAAAATACGTGACGTAGAAAGTAATAATTTCTTGGGTAGTTT
GCAGTTTTAAAATTATGTTTTAAAATGGACTATCATATGCTTACCGTAACTTGAAAGTATTTCGATTTCT
TGGCTTTATATATCTTGTGGAAAGGACGAAACACCGTCTAAAGTCAGACTACTCTGGTTTTAGAGCTAGA
AATAGCAAGTTAAAATAAGGCTAGTCCGTTATCAACTTGAAAAAGTGGCACCGAGTCGGTGCTTTTTTAA
GCTTGGCGTAACTAGATCTTGAGACAAATGGCAGTATTCATCCACAATTTTAAAAGAAAAGGGGGGATTG
GGGGGTACAGTGCAGGGGAAAGAATAGTAGACATAATAGCAACAGACATACAAACTAAAGAATTACAAAA
ACAAATTACAAAAATTCAAAATTTTCGGGTTTATTACAGGGACAGCAGAGATCCACTTTGGCGCCGGCTC
GAGGGGG
