>Addgene plasmid #76831 | TEX14 gRNA (BRDN0001146944) | depositor partial sequence | sequence record 144291 | Target Sequence
TCTAAAGTCAGACTACTCTG
