>Addgene plasmid #76831 | TEX14 gRNA (BRDN0001146944) | addgene partial sequence | sequence record 151140 | hU6-F 5'-GAGGGCCTATTTCCCATGATT-3'
ATTAGAATTAATTTGACTGTAAACACAAAGATATTAGTACAAAATACGTGACGTAGAAAGTAATAATTTC
TTGGGTAGTTTGCAGTTTTAAAATTATGTTTTAAAATGGACTATCATATGCTTACCGTAACTTGAAAGTA
TTTCGATTTCTTGGCTTTATATATCTTGTGGAAAGGACGAAACACCGTCTAAAGTCAGACTACTCTGGTT
TTAGAGCTAGAAATAGCAAGTTAAAATAAGGCTAGTCCGTTATCAACTTGAAAAAGTGGCACCGAGTCGG
TGCTTTTTTAAGCTTGGCGTAACTAGATCTTGAGACAAATGGCAGTATTCATCCACAATTTTAAAAGAAA
AGGGGGGATTGGGGGGTACAGTGCAGGGGAAAGAATAGTAGACATAATAGCAACAGACATACAAACTAAA
GAATTACAAAAACAAATTACAAAAATTCAAAATTTTCGGGTTTATTACAGGGACAGCAGAGATCCACTTT
GGCGCCGGCTCGAGGGGGCCCGGGTGCAAAGATGGATAAAGTTTTAAACAGAGAGGAATCTTTGCAGCTA
ATGGACCTTCTAGGTCTTGAAAGGAGTGGGAATTGGCTCCGGTGCCCGTCAGTGGGCAGAGCGCACATCG
CCCACAGTCCCCGAGAAGTTGGGGGGAGGGGTCGGCAATTGATCCGGTGCCTAGAGAAGGTGGCGCGGGG
TAAACTGGGAAAGTGATGTCGTGTACTGGCTCCGCCTTTTTCCCGAGGGTGGGGGAGAACCGTATATAAG
TGCAGTAGTCGCCGTGAACGTTCTTT
